>Addgene plasmid #65197 | pYTK090 | depositor full sequence | sequence record 110250 | Full Sequence
TCGGTCTCACCGAGCGGCCGCGTGTTACAACCAATTAACCAATTCTGATTAGAAAAACTCATCGAGCATC
AAATGAAACTGCAATTTATTCATATCAGGATTATCAATACCATATTTTTGAAAAAGCCGTTTCTGTAATG
AAGGAGAAAACTCACCGAGGCAGTTCCATAGGATGGCAAGATCCTGGTATCGGTCTGCGATTCCGACTCG
TCCAACATCAATACAACCTATTAATTTCCCCTCGTCAAAAATAAGGTTATCAAGTGAGAAATCACCATGA
GTGACGACTGAATCCGGTGAGAATGGCAAAAGCTTATGCATTTCTTTCCAGACTTGTTCAACAGGCCAGC
CATTACGCTCGTCATCAAAATCACTCGCATCAACCAAACCGTTATTCATTCGTGATTGCGCCTGAGCGAG
GCGAAATACGCGATCGCTGTTAAAAGGACAATTACAAACAGGAATCGAATGCAACCGGCGCAGGAACACT
GCCAGCGCATCAACAATATTTTCACCTGAATCAGGATATTCTTCTAATACCTGGAATGCTGTTTTCCCGG
GGATCGCAGTGGTGAGTAACCATGCATCATCAGGAGTACGGATAAAATGCTTGATGGTCGGAAGAGGCAT
AAATTCCGTCAGCCAGTTTAGTCTGACCATCTCATCTGTAACATCATTGGCAACGCTACCTTTGCCATGT
TTCAGAAACAACTCTGGCGCATCGGGCTTCCCATACAATCGATAGATTGTCGCACCTGATTGCCCGACAT
TATCGCGAGCCCATTTATACCCATATAAATCAGCATCCATGTTGGAATTTAATCGCGGCCTGGAGCAAGA
CGTTTCCCGTTGAATATGGCTCATAACACCCCTTGTATTACTGTTTATGTAAGCAGACAGTTTTATTGTT
CATGATGATATATTTTTATCTTGTGCAATGTAACATCAGAGATTTTGAGACACAACGTGGCTTTGTTGAA
TAAATCGAACTTTTGCTGAGTTGAAGGATCAGTCATGACCAAAATCCCTTAACGTGAGTTTTCGTTCCAC
TGAGCGTCAGACCCCGTAGAAAAGATCAAAGGATCTTCTTGAGATCCTTTTTTTCTGCGCGTAATCTGCT
GCTTGCAAACAAAAAAACCACCGCTACCAGCGGTGGTTTGTTTGCCGGATCAAGAGCTACCAACTCTTTT
TCCGAAGGTAACTGGCTTCAGCAGAGCGCAGATACCAAATACTGTTCTTCTAGTGTAGCCGTAGTTAGGC
CACCACTTCAAGAACTCTGTAGCACCGCCTACATACCTCGCTCTGCTAATCCTGTTACCAGTGGCTGCTG
CCAGTGGCGATAAGTCGTGTCTTACCGGGTTGGACTCAAGACGATAGTTACCGGATAAGGCGCAGCGGTC
GGGCTGAACGGGGGGTTCGTGCACACAGCCCAGCTTGGAGCGAACGACCTACACCGAACTGAGATACCTA
CAGCGTGAGCTATGAGAAAGCGCCACGCTTCCCGAAGGGAGAAAGGCGGACAGGTATCCGGTAAGCGGCA
GGGTCGGAACAGGAGAGCGCACGAGGGAGCTTCCAGGGGGAAACGCCTGGTATCTTTATAGTCCTGTCGG
GTTTCGCCACCTCTGACTTGAGCGTCGATTTTTGTGATGCTCGTCAGGGGGGCGGAGCCTATGGAAAAAC
GCCAGCAACGCGGCCTTTTTACGGTTCCTGGCCTTTTGCTGGCCTTTTGCTCACATGTTCTTTCCTGCGT
TATCCCCTGATTCTGTGGATAACCGTGCGGCCGCCAATTGAGACCAGTCCCTATCAGTGATAGAGATTGA
CATCCCTATCAGTGATAGAGATACTGAGCACGGATCTGAAAGAGGAGAAAGGATCTATGGCGAGTAGCGA
AGACGTTATCAAAGAGTTCATGCGTTTCAAAGTTCGTATGGAAGGTTCCGTTAACGGTCACGAGTTCGAA
ATCGAAGGTGAAGGTGAAGGTCGTCCGTACGAAGGTACTCAGACCGCTAAACTGAAAGTTACCAAAGGTG
GTCCGCTGCCGTTCGCTTGGGACATCCTGTCCCCGCAGTTCCAGTACGGTTCCAAAGCTTACGTTAAACA
CCCGGCTGACATCCCGGACTACCTGAAACTGTCCTTCCCGGAAGGTTTCAAATGGGAACGTGTTATGAAC
TTCGAAGACGGTGGTGTTGTTACCGTTACCCAGGACTCCTCCCTGCAAGACGGTGAGTTCATCTACAAAG
TTAAACTGCGTGGTACTAACTTCCCGTCCGACGGTCCGGTTATGCAGAAAAAAACCATGGGTTGGGAAGC
TTCCACCGAACGTATGTACCCGGAAGACGGTGCTCTGAAAGGTGAAATCAAAATGCGTCTGAAACTGAAA
GACGGTGGTCACTACGACGCTGAAGTTAAAACCACCTACATGGCTAAAAAACCGGTTCAGCTGCCGGGTG
CTTACAAAACCGACATCAAACTGGACATCACCTCCCACAACGAAGACTACACCATCGTTGAACAGTACGA
ACGTGCTGAAGGTCGTCACTCCACCGGTGCTTAATAAGGATCTCCAGGCATCAAATAAAACGAAAGGCTC
AGTCGAAAGACTGGGCCTTTCGTTTTATCTGTTGTTTGTCGGTGAACGCTCTCTACTAGAGTCACACTGG
CTCACCTTCGGGTGGGCCTTTCTGCGTTTATAAG
Features (pLannotate 1.2.2; 6 found; start..end, strand, type, name):
     49..864     -  CDS            KanR: aminoglycoside phosphotransferase; aph(3')-Ia; confers resistance to kanamycin in bacteria or G418 (Geneticin®) in eukaryotes
   1089..1677    +  rep_origin     ori: high-copy-number ColE1/pMB1/pBR322/pUC origin of replication
   1798..1851    +  promoter       PLtetO-1 promoter (fragment): modified phage lambda PL promoter with tet operator sites (Lutz and Bujard, 1997)
   1877..2551    +  CDS            mRFP1: mRFP1 is a basic (constitutively fluorescent) red fluorescent protein published in 2002, derived from Discosoma sp.. It is reported to be a somewhat slowly-maturing monomer with low acid sensitivity.
   2572..2643    +  terminator     rrnB T1 terminator: transcription terminator T1 from the E. coli rrnB gene
   2659..2686    +  terminator     T7Te terminator: phage T7 early transcription terminator
