[The description below was written by a language model from this plasmid's Addgene catalogue record and pLannotate feature annotations shown in this document.]
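Description:
pYTK090 is a small (about 2.7 kb), high-copy bacterial plasmid from a modular yeast toolkit (YTK) for hierarchical Golden Gate-style multipart assembly. It supplies the Type 8a part, "KanR-ColE1", a synthetic module that provides the E. coli maintenance functions for assembled constructs. The annotated sequence contains a kanamycin resistance gene (aph(3')-Ia aminoglycoside phosphotransferase) on the reverse strand and a high-copy ColE1/pUC-type origin of replication. Because the part itself carries the origin and marker, these same elements also propagate and select pYTK090 in E. coli under kanamycin. The backbone is listed as self-made, and the BsmBI sites used to build the plasmid were destroyed during cloning.

The rest of the plasmid is a bacterial red fluorescent reporter cassette: a fragment of the PLtetO-1 promoter (a phage lambda PL derivative with tet operator sites) drives mRFP1, followed by the rrnB T1 and T7Te transcription terminators. The record does not say what this cassette is for. In toolkits of this kind, such a cassette commonly acts as a visual dropout marker that is replaced by the incoming parts during assembly, so correct clones lose red colour; that reading is an inference here. No yeast origin, yeast selectable marker or yeast promoter is annotated.

According to the depositor comments, Types 7, 8a and 8b are used in combination for yeast chromosomal integration. This fits a design in which the bacterial origin and marker serve only for cloning in E. coli, while other parts supply the elements needed for integration into the yeast genome.
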