Addgene plasmid #65197: pYTK090
Purpose: Encodes KanR-ColE1 as a Type 8a part to be used in the Dueber YTK system
Depositing lab: John Dueber. Depositing organization: University of California, Berkeley. Publication: A Highly Characterized Yeast Toolkit for Modular, Multipart Assembly. Lee ME, DeLoache WC, Cervantes B, Dueber JE. ACS Synth Biol. 2015 Apr 14. 10.1021/sb500366v PubMed 25871405.
Backbone
  Vector backbone: self-made
  Vector type: Bacterial Expression
Growth in bacteria
  Bacterial resistance: Kanamycin, 50 μg/mL
  Growth temperature: 37°C
  Growth strain: DH10B
  Copy number: High Copy
Gene/Insert
  Gene/Insert name: KanR-ColE1
  Species: Synthetic
  Cloning method: Restriction Enzyme; 5′ cloning site BsmBI (destroyed during cloning); 3′ cloning site BsmBI (destroyed during cloning)
Terms and licenses: Academic/Nonprofit Terms; Industry Terms: Not Available to Industry
Depositor comments: Combination of part Types 7, 8a, and 8b are used for Yeast Chromosomal Integration in the Dueber YTK. For more information, please visit the supplemental information in PMID:25871405.
How to cite: pYTK090 was a gift from John Dueber (Addgene plasmid # 65197 ; http://n2t.net/addgene:65197 ; RRID:Addgene_65197)
