>Addgene plasmid #65197 | pYTK090 | addgene partial sequence | sequence record 112256 | pRS414-R 5'-CACCTCTGACTTGAGCGTCG-3'
GGGGGCGGAGCCTATGGAAAAACGCCAGCAACGCGGCCTTTTTACGGTTCCTGGCCTTTTGCTGGCCTTT
TGCTCACATGTTCTTTCCTGCGTTATCCCCTGATTCTGTGGATAACCGTGCGGCCGCCAATTGAGACCAG
TCCCTATCAGTGATAGAGATTGACATCCCTATCAGTGATAGAGATACTGAGCACGGATCTGAAAGAGGAG
AAAGGATCTATGGCGAGTAGCGAAGACGTTATCAAAGAGTTCATGCGTTTCAAAGTTCGTATGGAAGGTT
CCGTTAACGGTCACGAGTTCGAAATCGAAGGTGAAGGTGAAGGTCGTCCGTACGAAGGTACTCAGACCGC
TAAACTGAAAGTTACCAAAGGTGGTCCGCTGCCGTTCGCTTGGGACATCCTGTCCCCGCAGTTCCAGTAC
GGTTCCAAAGCTTACGTTAAACACCCGGCTGACATCCCGGACTACCTGAAACTGTCCTTCCCGGAAGGTT
TCAAATGGGAACGTGTTATGAACTTCGAAGACGGTGGTGTTGTTACCGTTACCCAGGACTCCTCCCTGCA
AGACGGTGAGTTCATCTACAAAGTTAAACTGCGTGGTACTAACTTCCCGTCCGACGGTCCGGTTATGCAG
AAAAAAACCATGGGTTGGGAAGCTTCCACCGAACGTATGTACCCGGAAGACGGTGCTCTGAAAGGTGAAA
TCAAAATGCGTCTGAAACTGAAAGACGGTGGTCACTACGACGCTGAAGTTAAAACCACCTACATGGCTAA
AAAACCGGTTCAGCTGCCGGGTGCTTACAAAACCGACATCAAACTGGACATCACCTCCCACAACGAAGAC
TACACCATCGTTGAACAGTACGAACGTGCTGAAGGTCGTCACTCCACCGGTGCTTAATAAGGATCTCCAG
GCATCAAATAAAACGAAAGGCTCAGTCGAAAGACTGGGCCTTTCGTTTTATCTGTTGTTTGTCGGTGAAC
GCTCTCTACTAGAGTCACACTGGCTCACCTTCGGGTGGGCCTTTCTGCGTTTATAAG
