>Addgene plasmid #65197 | pYTK090 | addgene partial sequence | sequence record 112774 | KanR2-F 5'-GAACTGCCTCGGTGAGTTTT-3'
ATTGATAATCCTGATATGAATAAATTGCAGTTTCATTTGATGCTCGATGAGTTTTTCTAATCAGAATTGG
TTAATTGGTTGTAACACGCGGCCGCTCGGTGAGACCGACTTATAAACGCAGAAAGGCCCACCCGAAGGTG
AGCCAGTGTGACTCTAGTAGAGAGCGTTCACCGACAAACAACAGATAAAACGAAAGGCCCAGTCTTTCGA
CTGAGCCTTTCGTTTTATTTGATGCCTGGAGATCCTTATTAAGCACCGGTGGAGTGACGACCTTCAGCAC
GTTCGTACTGTTCAACGATGGTGTAGTCTTCGTTGTGGGAGGTGATGTCCAGTTTGATGTCGGTTTTGTA
AGCACCCGGCAGCTGAACCGGTTTTTTAGCCATGTAGGTGGTTTTAACTTCAGCGTCGTAGTGACCACCG
TCTTTCAGTTTCAGACGCATTTTGATTTCACCTTTCAGAGCACCGTCTTCCGGGTACATACGTTCGGTGG
AAGCTTCCCAACCCATGGTTTTTTTCTGCATAACCGGACCGTCGGACGGGAAGTTAGTACCACGCAGTTT
AACTTTGTAGATGAACTCACCGTCTTGCAGGGAGGAGTCCTGGGTAACGGTAACAACACCACCGTCTTCG
AAGTTCATAACACGTTCCCATTTGAAACCTTCCGGGAAGGACAGTTTCAGGTAGTCCGGGATGTCAGCCG
GGTGTTTAACGTAAGCTTTGGAACCGTACTGGAACTGCGGGGACAGGATGTCCCAAGCGAACGGCAGCGG
ACCACCTTTGGTAACTTTCAGTTTAGCGGTCTGAGTACCTTCGTACGGACGACCTTCACCTTCACCTTCG
